>Addgene plasmid #40131 | pCAG-T7-TALEN(Sangamo)-FokI-KKR-Destination | depositor full sequence | sequence record 51019 | pCAG-T7-TALEN(Sangamo)-FokI-KKR-Destination sequence 6441 bps
CAGTGAGCGCAACGCAATTAATGTGAGTTAGCTCACTCATTAGGCACCCCAGGCTTTACACTTTATGCTT
CCGGCTCGTATGTTGTGTGGAATTGTGAGCGGATAACAATTTCACACAGGAAACAGCTATGACCATGAGG
CGCGCCGGATTCGACATTGATTATTGACTAGTTATTAATAGTAATCAATTACGGGGTCATTAGTTCATAG
CCCATATATGGAGTTCCGCGTTACATAACTTACGGTAAATGGCCCGCCTGGCTGACCGCCCAACGACCCC
CGCCCATTGACGTCAATAATGACGTATGTTCCCATAGTAACGCCAATAGGGACTTTCCATTGACGTCAAT
GGGTGGAGTATTTACGGTAAACTGCCCACTTGGCAGTACATCAAGTGTATCATATGCCAAGTACGCCCCC
TATTGACGTCAATGACGGTAAATGGCCCGCCTGGCATTATGCCCAGTACATGACCTTATGGGACTTTCCT
ACTTGGCAGTACATCTACGTATTAGTCATCGCTATTACCATGGTCGAGGTGAGCCCCACGTTCTGCTTCA
CTCTCCCCATCTCCCCCCCCTCCCCACCCCCAATTTTGTATTTATTTATTTTTTAATTATTTTGTGCAGC
GATGGGGGCGGGGGGGGGGGGGGGGCGCGCGCCAGGCGGGGCGGGGCGGGGCGAGGGGCGGGGCGGGGCG
AGGCGGAGAGGTGCGGCGGCAGCCAATCAGAGCGGCGCGCTCCGAAAGTTTCCTTTTATGGCGAGGCGGC
GGCGGCGGCGGCCCTATAAAAAGCGAAGCGCGCGGCGGGCGGGAGTCGCTGCGTTGCCTTCGCCCCGTGC
CCCGCTCCGCGCCGCCTCGCGCCGCCCGCCCCGGCTCTGACTGACCGCGTTACTCCCACAGGTGAGCGGG
CGGGACGGCCCTTCTCCTCCGGGCTGTAATTAGCGCTTGGTTTAATGACGGCTCGTTTCTTTTCTGTGGC
TGCGTGAAAGCCTTAAAGGGCTCCGGGAGGGCCCTTTGTGCGGGGGGGAGCGGCTCGGGGGGTGCGTGCG
TGTGTGTGTGCGTGGGGAGCGCCGCGTGCGGCCCGCGCTGCCCGGCGGCTGTGAGCGCTGCGGGCGCGGC
GCGGGGCTTTGTGCGCTCCGCGTGTGCGCGAGGGGAGCGCGGCCGGGGGCGGTGCCCCGCGGTGCGGGGG
GGCTGCGAGGGGAACAAAGGCTGCGTGCGGGGTGTGTGCGTGGGGGGGTGAGCAGGGGGTGTGGGCGCGG
CGGTCGGGCTGTAACCCCCCCCTGCACCCCCCTCCCCGAGTTGCTGAGCACGGCCCGGCTTCGGGTGCGG
GGCTCCGTGCGGGGCGTGGCGCGGGGCTCGCCGTGCCGGGCGGGGGGTGGCGGCAGGTGGGGGTGCCGGG
CGGGGCGGGGCCGCCTCGGGCCGGGGAGGGCTCGGGGGAGGGGCGCGGCGGCCCCGGAGCGCCGGCGGCT
GTCGAGGCGCGGCGAGCCGCAGCCATTGCCTTTTATGGTAATCGTGCGAGAGGGCGCAGGGACTTCCTTT
GTCCCAAATCTGGCGGAGCCGAAATCTGGGAGGCGCCGCCGCACCCCCTCTAGCGGGCGCGGGCGAAGCG
GTGCGGCGCCGGCAGGAAGGAAATGGGCGGGGAGGGCCTTCGTGCGTCGCCGCGCCGCCGTCCCCTTCTC
CATCTCCAGCCTCGGGGCTGCCGCAGGGGGACGGCTGCCTTCGGGGGGGACGGGGCAGGGCGGGGTTCGG
CTTCTGGCGTGTGACCGGCGGCTCTAGAGCCTCTGCTAACCATGTTCATGCCTTCTTCTTTTTCCTACAG
ATCCTTAATTAATAATACGACTCACTATAGGGGCCGCCACCATGAGATCTCCTAAGAAAAAGAGGAAGGT
GCAGGTGGATCTACGCACGCTCGGCTACAGTCAGCAGCAGCAAGAGAAGATCAAACCGAAGGTGCGTTCG
ACAGTGGCGCAGCACCACGAGGCACTGGTGGGCCATGGGTTTACACACGCGCACATCGTTGCGCTCAGCC
AACACCCGGCAGCGTTAGGGACCGTCGCTGTCACGTATCAGCACATAATCACGGCGTTGCCAGAGGCGAC
ACACGAAGACATCGTTGGCGTCGGCAAACAGTGGTCCGGCGCACGCGCCCTGGAGGCCTTGCTCACGGAT
GCGGGGGAGTTGAGAGGTCCGCCGTTACAGTTGGACACAGGCCAACTTGTGAAGATTGCAAAACGTGGCG
GCGTGACCGCAATGGAGGCAGTGCATGCATCGCGCAATGCACTGACGGGTGCCCCCCTGGAGACGGGCGC
CGCTACAGGGCGCGTCCCATTCGCCATTCAGGCTGCGCAACTGTTGGGAAGGGCGATCGGTGCGGGCCTC
TTCGCTATTACGCCAGCTGGCGAAAGGGGGATGTGCTGCAAGGCGATTAAGTTGGGTAACGCCAGGGTTT
TCCCAGTCACGACGTTGTAAAACGACGGCCAGTGAGCGCGCGTAATACGACTCACTATAGGGCGAATTGG
GTACCGGGCCCCCCCTCGAGGTCCTCCAGCTTTTGTTCCCTTTAGTGAGGGTTAATTGCGCGCTTGGCGT
AATCATGGTCATAGCTGTTTCCTGTGTGAAATTGTTATCCGCTCACAATTCCACACAACATACGAGCCGG
AAGCATAAAGTGTAAAGCCTGGGGTGCCTAATGAGTGAGCTAACTCACATTAATTGCGTTGCGCTCACTG
CCCGCTTTCCACCGGTCGTCTCCAACGACCACCTCGTCGCCTTGGCCTGCCTCGGCGGACGTCCTGCCAT
GGATGCAGTGAAAAAGGGATTGCCGCACGCGCCGGAATTGATCAGAAGAGTCAATCGCCGTATTGGCGAA
CGCACGTCCCATCGCGTTGCGGGATCCCAGCTGGTGAAGAGCGAGCTGGAGGAGAAGAAGTCCGAGCTGC
GGCACAAGCTGAAGTACGTGCCCCACGAGTACATCGAGCTGATCGAGATCGCCAGGAACCCCACCCAGGA
CCGCATCCTGGAGATGAAGGTGATGGAGTTCTTCATGAAGGTGTACGGCTACAGGGGAGAGCACCTGGGC
GGAAGCAGAAAGCCTGACGGCGCCATCTATACAGTGGGCAGCCCCATCGATTACGGCGTGATCGTGGACA
CAAAGGCCTACAGCGGCGGCTACAATCTGCCTATCGGCCAGGCCGACGAGATGCAGAGATACGTGAAGGA
GAACCAGACCCGGAATAAGCACATCAACCCCAACGAGTGGTGGAAGGTGTACCCTAGCAGCGTGACCGAG
TTCAAGTTCCTGTTCGTGAGCGGCCACTTCAAGGGCAACTACAAGGCCCAGCTGACCAGGCTGAACCGCA
AAACCAACTGCAATGGCGCCGTGCTGAGCGTGGAGGAGCTGCTGATCGGCGGCGAGATGATCAAAGCCGG
CACCCTGACACTGGAGGAGGTGCGGCGCAAGTTCAACAACGGCGAGATCAACTTCTGATAGGAGCTCGCT
GATCAGCCTCGACTGTGCCTTCTAGTTGCCAGCCATCTGTTGTTTGCCCCTCCCCCGTGCCTTCCTTGAC
CCTGGAAGGTGCCACTCCCACTGTCCTTTCCTAATAAAATGAGGAAATTGCATCGCATTGTCTGAGTAGG
TGTCATTCTATTCTGGGGGGTGGGGTGGGGCAGGACAGCAAGGGGGAGGATTGGGAAGACAATAGCAGGC
ATGCTGGGGATGCGGTGGGCTCTATGGCTTCTGAGGCGGAAAGAACCAGCTGGGGCTCGAGATCCACTAG
TTCTAGCCTCGAGGCTAGAGCGGCCGCCACTGGCCGTCGTTTTACAACGTCGTGACTGGGAAAACCCTGG
CGTTACCCAACTTAATCGCCTTGCAGCACATCCCCCTTTCGCCAGCTGGCGTAATAGCGAAGAGGCCCGC
ACCGATCGCCCTTCCCAACAGTTGCGCAGCCTGAATGGCGAATGGG
[124 nt withheld, positions 3967-4090]
C
[91 nt withheld, positions 4092-4182]
A
[49 nt withheld, positions 4184-4232]
CCTTTGACGTTGGAGTCCACGTTCTTT
[37 nt withheld, positions 4260-4296]
ACCCTATCTCGGTCTATTCTTTTGATTTATAAGGGATTTTGCCGATTTCGGCCTATTGGTTAAAAAATGA
GCTGATTTAACAAAAATTTAACGCGAATTTTAACAAAATATTAACGCTTACAATTTAGGTGGCACTTTTC
GGGGAAATGTGCGCGGAACCCCTATTTGTTTATTTTTCTAAATACATTCAAATATGTATCCGCTCATGAG
ACAATAACCCTGATAAATGCTTCAATAATATTGAAAAAGGAAGAGTATGAGTATTCAACATTTCCGTGTC
GCCCTTATTCCCTTTTTTGCGGCATTTTGCCTTCCTGTTTTTGCTCACCCAGAAACGCTGGTGAAAGTAA
AAGATGCTGAAGATCAGTTGGGTGCACGAGTGGGTTACATCGAACTGGATCTCAACAGCGGTAAGATCCT
TGAGAGTTTTCGCCCCGAAGAACGTTTTCCAATGATGAGCACTTTTAAAGTTCTGCTATGTGGCGCGGTA
TTATCCCGTATTGACGCCGGGCAAGAGCAACTCGGTCGCCGCATACACTATTCTCAGAATGACTTGGTTG
AGTACTCACCAGTCACAGAAAAGCATCTTACGGATGGCATGACAGTAAGAGAATTATGCAGTGCTGCCAT
AACCATGAGTGATAACACTGCGGCCAACTTACTTCTGACAACGATCGGAGGACCGAAGGAGCTAACCGCT
TTTTTGCACAACATGGGGGATCATGTAACTCGCCTTGATCGTTGGGAACCGGAGCTGAATGAAGCCATAC
CAAACGACGAGCGTGACACCACGATGCCTGTAGCAATGGCAACAACGTTGCGCAAACTATTAACTGGCGA
ACTACTTACTCTAGCTTCCCGGCAACAATTAATAGACTGGATGGAGGCGGATAAAGTTGCAGGACCACTT
CTGCGCTCGGCCCTTCCGGCTGGCTGGTTTATTGCTGATAAATCTGGAGCCGGTGAGCGTGGGTCTCGCG
GTATCATTGCAGCACTGGGGCCAGATGGTAAGCCCTCCCGTATCGTAGTTATCTACACGACGGGGAGTCA
GGCAACTATGGATGAACGAAATAGACAGATCGCTGAGATAGGTGCCTCACTGATTAAGCATTGGTAACTG
TCAGACCAAGTTTACTCATATATACTTTAGATTGATTTAAAACTTCATTTTTAATTTAAAAGGATCTAGG
TGAAGATCCTTTTTGATAATCTCATGACCAAAATCCCTTAACGTGAGTTTTCGTTCCACTGAGCGTCAGA
CCCCGTAGAAAAGATCAAAGGATCTTCTTGAGATCCTTTTTTTCTGCGCGTAATCTGCTGCTTGCAAACA
AAAAAACCACCGCTACCAGCGGTGGTTTGTTTGCCGGATCAAGAGCTACCAACTCTTTTTCCGAAGGTAA
CTGGCTTCAGCAGAGCGCAGATACCAAATACTGTCCTTCTAGTGTAGCCGTAGTTAGGCCACCACTTCAA
GAACTCTGTAGCACCGCCTACATACCTCGCTCTGCTAATCCTGTTACCAGTGGCTGCTGCCAGTGGCGAT
AAGTCGTGTCTTACCGGGTTGGACTCAAGACGATAGTTACCGGATAAGGCGCAGCGGTCGGGCTGAACGG
GGGGTTCGTGCACACAGCCCAGCTTGGAGCGAACGACCTACACCGAACTGAGATACCTACAGCGTGAGCT
ATGAGAAAGCGCCACGCTTCCCGAAGGGAGAAAGGCGGACAGGTATCCGGTAAGCGGCAGGGTCGGAACA
GGAGAGCGCACGAGGGAGCTTCCAGGGGGAAACGCCTGGTATCTTTATAGTCCTGTCGGGTTTCGCCACC
TCTGACTTGAGCGTCGATTTTTGTGATGCTCGTCAGGGGGGCGGAGCCTATGGAAAAACGCCAGCAACGC
GGCCTTTTTACGGTTCCTGGCCTTTTGCTGGCCTTTTGCTCACATGTTCTTTCCTGCGTTATCCCCTGAT
TCTGTGGATAACCGTATTACCGCCTTTGAGTGAGCTGATACCGCTCGCCGCAGCCGAACGACCGAGCGCA
GCGAGTCAGTGAGCGAGGAAGCGGAAGAGCGCCCAATACGCAAACCGCCTCTCCCCGCGCGTTGGCCGAT
TCATTAATGCAGCTGGCACGACAGGTTTCCCGACTGGAAAGCGGG
Features (pLannotate 1.2.2; 26 found; start..end, strand, type, name):
     19..40      +  protein_bind   CAP binding site: CAP binding activates transcription in the presence of cAMP. E. coli catabolite activator protein
     55..85      +  promoter       lac promoter: promoter for the E. coli lac operon
     93..109     +  protein_bind   lac operator: The lac repressor binds to the lac operator to inhibit transcription in E. coli. This inhibition can be relieved by adding lactose or isopropyl-β-D-thiogalactopyranoside (IPTG). lac repressor encoded by lacI
    153..532     +  enhancer       CMV enhancer: human cytomegalovirus immediate early enhancer
    534..811     +  promoter       chicken β-actin promoter: No description available
    812..1820    +  intron         chimeric intron: chimera between introns from chicken β-actin and rabbit β-globin
   1820..2299    +  CDS            avrXa10 (fragment): AVX10_XANOO - Experimental evidence at protein level: Swiss-Prot protein existence level 1. Avirulence protein. Induces the hypersensitive response (HR)in rice plants carrying the resistance gene Xa10. Activity depends on the presence of the core repeat domains; replacement with repeat domains from other proteins (AvrBs3 of X.euvesicatoria (AC P14727) or AvrXa7 of this organism) does not elicit the HR. Probably acts as a transcription factor in its host plant (rice) to induce plant resistance or disease. From Xanthomonas oryzae pv. oryzae.
   1833..1851    +  promoter       T7 promoter: promoter for bacteriophage T7 RNA polymerase
   2307..2325    -  rep_origin     f1 ori (fragment): f1 bacteriophage origin of replication; arrow indicates direction of (+) strand synthesis
   2330..2485    -  CDS            lacZα (fragment): LacZα fragment of β-galactosidase; lacZ fragment
   2493..2511    +  promoter       T7 promoter: promoter for bacteriophage T7 RNA polymerase
   2520..2543    -  misc_feature   MCS (fragment): pBluescript multiple cloning site
   2559..2577    -  promoter       T3 promoter: promoter for bacteriophage T3 RNA polymerase
   2622..2638    -  protein_bind   lac operator: The lac repressor binds to the lac operator to inhibit transcription in E. coli. This inhibition can be relieved by adding lactose or isopropyl-β-D-thiogalactopyranoside (IPTG). lac repressor encoded by lacI
   2646..2676    -  promoter       lac promoter: promoter for the E. coli lac operon
   2691..2712    -  protein_bind   CAP binding site: CAP binding activates transcription in the presence of cAMP. E. coli catabolite activator protein
   2751..2909    +  CDS            avrBs3 (fragment): AVRB3_XANEU - Experimental evidence at protein level: Swiss-Prot protein existence level 1. Avirulence protein. Acts as a transcription factor in C.annuum plants. In susceptible plants lacking the Bs3 resistance gene induces expression of a number of genes, including genes homologous to a family of auxin-induced genes, alpha-expansin genes, pectate lyase, anthocyanidin glucoside rhamnosyl transferase and at least one transcription factor, UPA20. Their expression leads to plant hypertrophy in mesophyll cells, probably mainly mediated by UPA20 (PubMed:17962565). In resistant plants induces the h
   2898..3485    +  CDS            fokIR (fragment): T2F1_PLAOK - Also known as rfoKI. Experimental evidence at protein level: Swiss-Prot protein existence level 1. Recognizes the double-stranded sequence 5'-GGATG-3'/3'-CATCC- 5' and cleaves respectively 14 bases after G-1 and 13 bases before C-1. From Planomicrobium okeanokoites (Planococcus okeanokoites) (Flavobacterium okeanokoites).
   3513..3737    +  polyA_signal   bGH poly(A) signal: bovine growth hormone polyadenylation signal
   3741..3762    +  promoter       SV40 promoter (fragment): SV40 enhancer and early promoter
   3808..3962    +  CDS            lacZα (fragment): LacZα fragment of β-galactosidase; lacZ fragment
   3967..4395    +  rep_origin     f1 ori (sequence partly withheld): f1 bacteriophage origin of replication; arrow indicates direction of (+) strand synthesis
   4448..4552    +  promoter       AmpR promoter: bla
   4553..5413    +  CDS            AmpR: β-lactamase; bla; confers resistance to ampicillin, carbenicillin, and related antibiotics
   5584..6172    +  rep_origin     ori: high-copy-number ColE1/pMB1/pBR322/pUC origin of replication
   6355..6       +  CDS            lacI (fragment) (across the origin): lac repressor; lacI; The lac repressor binds to the lac operator to inhibit transcription in E. coli. This inhibition can be relieved by adding lactose or isopropyl-β-D-thiogalactopyranoside (IPTG).
