[The description below was written by a language model from this plasmid's Addgene catalogue record and pLannotate feature annotations shown in this document.]
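Description:
pCAG-T7-TALEN(Sangamo)-FokI-KKR-Destination is an empty mammalian expression backbone, built on pDIRECT, that serves as the final destination vector for Golden Gate assembly of TALE repeat arrays into a complete TALEN. It is maintained in E. coli as a high-copy plasmid through a ColE1/pUC-type origin with ampicillin selection (AmpR), and it also carries an f1 origin.

The expression unit is driven by the CAG promoter, annotated as the CMV enhancer, chicken β-actin promoter and chimeric β-actin/β-globin intron. A T7 promoter lies immediately downstream, so the same plasmid can be used for expression in transfected mammalian cells or as a template for in vitro synthesis of TALEN mRNA. The coding region begins with an N-terminal TAL effector segment (annotated by homology to avrXa10). This is followed by a reverse-oriented lacZα cassette with its own lac promoter and operator, derived from the pTAL4 destination cassette. That cassette occupies the position between the two TAL segments where an assembled repeat array would be expected to go, and its loss would typically allow blue/white screening, although the record does not state this. A short C-terminal TAL segment (annotated as avrBs3-like) is fused in frame to the FokI cleavage domain, and a bGH polyadenylation signal ends the unit.

The FokI domain is the obligate heterodimer KKR variant (E490K, I538K, H537R) and also carries the activity-enhancing "Sharkey" substitutions S418P and K441E. For this reason the depositor notes that the plasmid works only when paired with its companion destination vector from the same set. The associated publication applies these vectors to mouse genome engineering with designer nucleases.
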