Addgene plasmid #40131: pCAG-T7-TALEN(Sangamo)-FokI-KKR-Destination
Purpose: (Empty Backbone) Destination vector for Voytas Golden Gate TALEN assembly incorporating a CAG promoter for mammalian expression and a T7 promoter for synthesis of TALEN mRNA. Uses heterodimeric FokI domain (KKR).
Depositing lab: Pawel Pelczar. Depositing organization: University of Zurich. Publication: Mouse genome engineering using designer nucleases. Hermann M, Cermak T, Voytas DF, Pelczar P. J Vis Exp. 2014 Apr 2;(86). doi: 10.3791/50930. PubMed 24747757.
Backbone
  Vector backbone: pDIRECT
  Backbone manufacturer: CLONTECH
  Backbone size (bp): 4814
  Vector type: Mammalian Expression
  Promoter: CAG
  Tag / fusion protein: FokI nuclease (KKR) (C terminal on insert)
Growth in bacteria
  Bacterial resistance: Ampicillin, 100 μg/mL
  Growth temperature: 37°C
  Growth strain: DH5alpha
  Copy number: High Copy
Gene/Insert
  Sequencing primers: 5′ TAL_F1 (ttggcgtcggcaaacagtgg); 3′ TAL_R2 (ggcgacgaggtggtcgttg)
Resource information
  A portion of this plasmid was derived from a plasmid made by: The TALEN destination cassette is derived from pTAL4, which is included in the Voytas Lab Golden Gate TALEN Kit. The heterodimeric FokI nuclease, including I538K, E490K, and H537R mutations as well as "Sharkey" mutations S418P and K441E, was derived from Plasmid 37199: pCMV-RosaR4 KKR mutations provided by the Gersbach lab.
Terms and licenses: Academic/Nonprofit Terms; Industry Terms: Not Available to Industry
Depositor comments: For more information on Pelczar TALEN Add-On Plasmids please refer to: http://www.addgene.org/TALeffector/goldengate/add-ons/#pelczar Please note that plasmid #40131 is only functional in combination with plasmid #40132.
How to cite: pCAG-T7-TALEN(Sangamo)-FokI-KKR-Destination was a gift from Pawel Pelczar (Addgene plasmid # 40131 ; http://n2t.net/addgene:40131 ; RRID:Addgene_40131)
