>Addgene plasmid #40131 | pCAG-T7-TALEN(Sangamo)-FokI-KKR-Destination | addgene partial sequence | sequence record 56929 | BGH-rev
CTCGCCGTTGTTGAACTTGCGCCGCACCTCCTCCAGTGTCAGGGTGCCGGCTTTGATCATCTCGCCGCCG
ATCAGCAGCTCCTCCACGCTCAGCACGGCGCCATTGCAGTTGGTTTTGCGGTTCAGCCTGGTCAGCTGGG
CCTTGTAGTTGCCCTTGAAGTGGCCGCTCACGAACAGGAACTTGAACTCGGTCACGCTGCTAGGGTACAC
CTTCCACCACTCGTTGGGGTTGATGTGCTTATTCCGGGTCTGGTTCTCCTTCACGTATCTCTGCATCTCG
TCGGCCTGGCCGATAGGCAGATTGTAGCCGCCGCTGTAGGCCTTTGTGTCCACGATCACGCCGTAATCGA
TGGGGCTGCCCACTGTATAGATGGCGCCGTCAGGCTTTCTGCTTCCGCCCAGGTGCTCTCCCCTGTAGCC
GTACACCTTCATGAAGAACTCCATCACCTTCATCTCCAGGATGCGGTCCTGGGTGGGGTTCCTGGCGATC
TCGATCAGCTCGATGTACTCGTGGGGCACGTACTTCAGCTTGTGCCGCAGCTCGGACTTCTTCTCCTCCA
GCTCGCTCTTCACCAGCTGGGATCCCGCAACGCGATGGGACGTGCGTTCGCCAATACGGCGATTGACTCT
TCTGATCAATTCCGGCGCGTGCGGCAATCCCTTTTTCACTGCATCCATGGCAGGACGTCCGCCGAGGCAG
GCCAAGGCGACGAGGTGGTCGTTGGAGACGACCGGTGGAAAGCGGGCAGTGAGCGCAACGCAATTAATGT
GAGTTAGCTCACTCATTAGGCACCCCAGGCTTTACACTTTATGCTTCCGGCTCGTATGTTGTGTGGAATT
GTGAGCGGATAACAATTTCACACAGGAAACAGCTATGACCATGATTACGCCAAGCGCGCAATTAACCCTC
ACTAAA
